>Addgene plasmid #217704 | HA-MBP-TEVpCS-ADGRG6 CTF-FLAG | addgene full sequence | sequence record 430291 | Addgene NGS Result
ACAAGAGCAGGTGGCAGCAGGGGAACGTCTTCTCATGCTCCGTGATGCACGAGGCTCTGCACAACCACTA
CACGCAGAAGAGCCTCTCCCTGTCTCCGGGTAAATGAGTGCTAGCTGGCCAGACATGATAAGATACATTG
ATGAGTTTGGACAAACCACAACTAGAATGCAGTGAAAAAAATGCTTTATTTGTGAAATTTGTGATGCTAT
TGCTTTATTTGTAACCATTATAAGCTGCAATAAACAAGTTAACAACAACAATTGCATTCATTTTATGTTT
CAGGTTCAGGGGGAGGTGTGGGAGGTTTTTTAAAGCAAGTAAAACCTCTACAAATGTGGTATGGAATTAA
TTCTAAAATACAGCATAGCAAAACTTTAACCTCCAAATCAAGCCTCTACTTGAATCCTTTTCTGAGGGAT
GAATAAGGCATAGGCATCAGGGGCTGTTGCCAATGTGCATTAGCTGTTTGCAGCCTCACCTTCTTTCATG
GAGTTTAAGATATAGTGTATTTTCCCAAGGTTTGAACTAGCTCTTCATTTCTTTATGTTTTAAATGCACT
GACCTCCCACATTCCCTTTTTAGTAAAATATTCAGAAATAATTTAAATACATCATTGCAATGAAAATAAA
TGTTTTTTATTAGGCAGAATCCAGATGCTCAAGGCCCTTCATAATATCCCCCAGTTTAGTAGTTGGACTT
AGGGAACAAAGGAACCTTTAATAGAAATTGGACAGCAAGAAAGCGAGCTTCTAGCTTATCCTCAGTCCTG
CTCCTCTGCCACAAAGTGCACGCAGTTGCCGGCCGGGTCGCGCAGGGCGAACTCCCGCCCCCACGGCTGC
TCGCCGATCTCGGTCATGGCCGGCCCGGAGGCGTCCCGGAAGTTCGTGGACACGACCTCCGACCACTCGG
CGTACAGCTCGTCCAGGCCGCGCACCCACACCCAGGCCAGGGTGTTGTCCGGCACCACCTGGTCCTGGAC
CGCGCTGATGAACAGGGTCACGTCGTCCCGGACCACACCGGCGAAGTCGTCCTCCACGAAGTCCCGGGAG
AACCCGAGCCGGTCGGTCCAGAACTCGACCGCTCCGGCGACGTCGCGCGCGGTGAGCACCGGAACGGCAC
TGGTCAACTTGGCCATGATGGCTCCTCCTGTCAGGAGAGGAAAGAGAAGAAGGTTAGTACAATTGCTATA
GTGAGTTGTATTATACTATGCAGATATACTATGCCAATGATTAATTGTCAAACTAGGGCTGCAGGGTTCA
TAGTGCCACTTTTCCTGCACTGCCCCATCTCCTGCCCACCCTTTCCCAGGCATAGACAGTCAGTGACTTA
CCAAACTCACAGGAGGGAGAAGGCAGAAGCTTGAGACAGACCCGCGGGACCGCCGAACTGCGAGGGGACG
TGGCTAGGGCGGCTTCTTTTATGGTGCGCCGGCCCTCGGAGGCAGGGCGCTCGGGGAGGCCTAGCGGCCA
ATCTGCGGTGGCAGGAGGCGGGGCCGAAGGCCGTGCCTGACCAATCCGGAGCACATAGGAGTCTCAGCCC
CCCGCCCCAAAGCAAGGGGAAGTCACGCGCCTGTAGCGCCAGCGTGTTGTGAAATGGGGGCTTGGGGGGG
TTGGGGCCCTGACTAGTCAAAACAAACTCCCATTGACGTCAATGGGGTGGAGACTTGGAAATCCCCGTGA
GTCAAACCGCTATCCACGCCCATTGATGTACTGCCAAAACCGCATCATCATGGTAATAGCGATGACTAAT
ACGTAGATGTACTGCCAAGTAGGAAAGTCCCATAAGGTCATGTACTGGGCATAATGCCAGGCGGGCCATT
TACCGTCATTGACGTCAATAGGGGGCGTACTTGGCATATGATACACTTGATGTACTGCCAAGTGGGCAGT
TTACCGTAAATACTCCACCCATTGACGTCAATGGAAAGTCCCTATTGGCGTTACTATGGGAACATACGTC
ATTATTGACGTCAATGGGCGGGGGTCGTTGGGCGGTCAGCCAGGCGGGCCATTTACCGTAAGTTATGTAA
CGCCTGCAGGTTAATTAAGAACATGTGAGCAAAAGGCCAGCAAAAGGCCAGGAACCGTAAAAAGGCCGCG
TTGCTGGCGTTTTTCCATAGGCTCCGCCCCCCTGACGAGCATCACAAAAATCGACGCTCAAGTCAGAGGT
GGCGAAACCCGACAGGACTATAAAGATACCAGGCGTTTCCCCCTGGAAGCTCCCTCGTGCGCTCTCCTGT
TCCGACCCTGCCGCTTACCGGATACCTGTCCGCCTTTCTCCCTTCGGGAAGCGTGGCGCTTTCTCATAGC
TCACGCTGTAGGTATCTCAGTTCGGTGTAGGTCGTTCGCTCCAAGCTGGGCTGTGTGCACGAACCCCCCG
TTCAGCCCGACCGCTGCGCCTTATCCGGTAACTATCGTCTTGAGTCCAACCCGGTAAGACACGACTTATC
GCCACTGGCAGCAGCCACTGGTAACAGGATTAGCAGAGCGAGGTATGTAGGCGGTGCTACAGAGTTCTTG
AAGTGGTGGCCTAACTACGGCTACACTAGAAGAACAGTATTTGGTATCTGCGCTCTGCTGAAGCCAGTTA
CCTTCGGAAAAAGAGTTGGTAGCTCTTGATCCGGCAAACAAACCACCGCTGGTAGCGGTGGTTTTTTTGT
TTGCAAGCAGCAGATTACGCGCAGAAAAAAAGGATCTCAAGAAGATCCTTTGATCTTTTCTACGGGGTCT
GACGCTCAGTGGAACGAAAACTCACGTTAAGGGATTTTGGTCATGGCTAGTTAATTAACATTTAAATCAG
CGGCCGCAATAAAATATCTTTATTTTCATTACATCTGTGTGTTGGTTTTTTGTGTGAATCGTAACTAACA
TACGCTCTCCATCAAAACAAAACGAAACAAAACAAACTAGCAAAATAGGCTGTCCCCAGTGCAAGTGCAG
GTGCCAGAACATTTCTCTATCGAAGGATCTGCGATCGCTCCGGTGCCCGTCAGTGGGCAGAGCGCACATC
GCCCACAGTCCCCGAGAAGTTGGGGGGAGGGGTCGGCAATTGAACGGGTGCCTAGAGAAGGTGGCGCGGG
GTAAACTGGGAAAGTGATGTCGTGTACTGGCTCCGCCTTTTTCCCGAGGGTGGGGGAGAACCGTATATAA
GTGCAGTAGTCGCCGTGAACGTTCTTTTTCGCAACGGGTTTGCCGCCAGAACACAGCTGAAGCTTCGAGG
GGCTCGCATCTCTCCTTCACGCGCCCGCCGCCCTACCTGAGGCCGCCATCCACGCCGGTTGAGTCGCGTT
CTGCCGCCTCCCGCCTGTGGTGCCTCCTGAACTGCGTCCGCCGTCTAGGTAAGTTTAAAGCTCAGGTCGA
GACCGGGCCTTTGTCCGGCGCTCCCTTGGAGCCTACCTAGACTCAGCCGGCTCTCCACGCTTTGCCTGAC
CCTGCTTGCTCAACTCTACGTCTTTGTTTCGTTTTCTGTTCTGCGCCGTTACAGATCCAAGCTGTGACCG
GCGCCTACCTGAGATCACCGGCGAAGGAGGGCCACCATGTACAGGATGCAACTCCTGTCTTGCATTGCAC
TAAGTCTTGCACTTGTCACGAATTCGTACCCATACGATGTTCCAGATTACGCTGGATCCAAAATTGAAGA
AGGCAAACTGGTGATTTGGATTAACGGCGATAAAGGCTATAACGGCCTGGCGGAAGTGGGCAAAAAATTT
GAAAAAGATACCGGCATTAAAGTGACCGTGGAACATCCGGATAAACTGGAAGAAAAATTTCCGCAGGTGG
CGGCGACCGGCGATGGCCCGGATATTATTTTTTGGGCGCATGATCGCTTTGGCGGCTATGCGCAGAGCGG
CCTGCTGGCGGAAATTACCCCGGATAAAGCGTTTCAGGATAAACTGTATCCGTTTACCTGGGATGCGGTG
CGCTATAACGGCAAACTGATTGCGTATCCGATTGCGGTGGAAGCGCTGAGCCTGATTTATAACAAAGATC
TGCTGCCGAACCCGCCGAAAACCTGGGAAGAAATTCCGGCGCTGGATAAAGAACTGAAAGCGAAAGGCAA
AAGCGCGCTGATGTTTAACCTGCAGGAACCGTATTTTACCTGGCCGCTGATTGCGGCGGATGGCGGCTAT
GCGTTTAAATATGAAAACGGCAAATATGATATTAAAGATGTGGGCGTGGATAACGCGGGCGCGAAAGCGG
GCCTGACCTTTCTGGTGGATCTGATTAAAAACAAACATATGAACGCGGATACCGATTATAGCATTGCGGA
AGCGGCGTTTAACAAAGGCGAAACCGCGATGACCATTAACGGCCCGTGGGCGTGGAGCAACATTGATACC
AGCAAAGTGAACTATGGCGTGACCGTGCTGCCGACCTTTAAAGGCCAGCCGAGCAAACCGTTTGTGGGCG
TGCTGAGCGCGGGCATTAACGCGGCGAGCCCGAACAAAGAACTGGCGAAAGAATTTCTGGAAAACTATCT
GCTGACCGATGAAGGCCTGGAAGCGGTGAACAAAGATAAACCGCTGGGCGCGGTGGCGCTGAAAAGCTAT
GAAGAAGAACTGGCGAAAGATCCGCGCATTGCGGCGACCATGGAAAACGCGCAGAAAGGCGAAATTATGC
CGAACATTCCGCAGATGAGCGCGTTTTGGTATGCGGTGCGCACCGCGGTGATTAACGCGGCGAGCGGCCG
CCAGACCGTGGATGAAGCGCTGAAAGATGCGCAGACCAACGAGAACCTTTACTTCCAAACACACTTTGGA
GTTCTGATGGACCTTCCAAGAAGTGCCTCACAGTTAGATGCAAGAAACACTAAAGTCCTCACTTTCATCA
GCTATATTGGGTGTGGAATATCTGCTATTTTTTCAGCAGCAACTCTCCTGACATATGTTGCTTTTGAGAA
ATTGCGAAGGGATTATCCCTCCAAAATCTTGATGAACCTGAGCACAGCCCTGCTGTTCCTGAATCTCCTC
TTCCTCCTAGATGGCTGGATCACCTCCTTCAATGTGGATGGACTTTGCATTGCTGTTGCAGTCCTGTTGC
ATTTCTTCCTTCTGGCAACCTTTACCTGGATGGGGCTAGAAGCAATTCACATGTACATTGCTCTAGTTAA
AGTATTTAACACTTACATTCGCCGATACATTCTAAAATTCTGCATCATTGGCTGGGGTTTGCCTGCCTTA
GTGGTGTCAGTTGTTCTAGCGAGCAGAAACAACAATGAAGTCTATGGAAAAGAAAGTTATGGGAAAGAAA
AAGGTGATGAATTCTGTTGGATTCAAGATCCAGTCATATTTTATGTGACCTGTGCTGGGTATTTTGGAGT
CATGTTTTTTCTGAACATTGCCATGTTCATTGTGGTAATGGTGCAGATCTGTGGGAGGAATGGCAAGAGA
AGCAACCGGACCCTGAGAGAAGAAGTGTTAAGGAACCTGCGCAGTGTGGTTAGCTTGACCTTTCTGTTGG
GCATGACATGGGGTTTTGCATTCTTTGCCTGGGGACCCTTAAATATCCCCTTCATGTACCTCTTCTCCAT
CTTCAATTCATTACAAGGCTTATTTATATTCATCTTCCACTGTGCTATGAAGGAGAATGTTCAGAAACAG
TGGCGGCAGCATCTCTGCTGTGGTAGATTTCGGTTAGCAGATAACTCAGATTGGAGTAAGACAGCTACCA
ATATCATCAAGAAAAGTTCTGATAATCTAGGAAAATCTTTGTCTTCAAGCTCCATTGGTTCCAACTCAAC
CTATCTTACATCCAAATCTAAATCCAGCTCTACCACCTATTTCAAAAGGAATAGCCACACAGATAATGTC
TCCTATGAGCATTCCTTCAACAAAAGTGGATCACTCAGACAGTGCTTCCATGGACAAGTCCTTGTCAAAA
CTGGCCCATGCGGTTCTGACTACAAAGACGATGACGACAAGTGAAGATCTGACAAAACTCACACATGCCC
ACCGTGCCCAGCACCTGAACTCCTGGGGGGACCGTCAGTCTTCCTCTTCCCCCCAAAACCCAAGGACACC
CTCATGATCTCCCGGACCCCTGAGGTCACATGCGTGGTGGTGGACGTGAGCCACGAAGACCCTGAGGTCA
AGTTCAACTGGTACGTGGACGGCGTGGAGGTGCATAATGCCAAGACAAAGCCGCGGGAGGAGCAGTACAA
CAGCACGTACCGTGTGGTCAGCGTCCTCACCGTCCTGCACCAGGACTGGCTGAATGGCAAGGAGTACAAG
TGCAAGGTCTCCAACAAAGCCCTCCCAGCCCCCATCGAGAAAACCATCTCCAAAGCCAAAGGGCAGCCCC
GAGAACCACAGGTGTACACCCTGCCCCCATCCCGGGAGGAGATGACCAAGAACCAGGTCAGCCTGACCTG
CCTGGTCAAAGGCTTCTATCCCAGCGACATCGCCGTGGAGTGGGAGAGCAATGGGCAGCCGGAGAACAAC
TACAAGACCACGCCTCCCGTGCTGGACTCCGACGGCTCCTTCTTCCTCTACAGCAAGCTCACCGTGG
Features (pLannotate 1.2.2; 17 found; start..end, strand, type, name):
    129..250     -  polyA_signal   SV40 poly(A) signal: SV40 polyadenylation signal
    273..344     -  CDS            large T antigen (fragment): large T antigen from SV40 (simian virus 40)
    354..748     -  polyA_signal   β-globin poly(A): human β-globin polyadenylation signal
    765..1136    -  CDS            ble: BLE_STRHI - Experimental evidence at protein level: Swiss-Prot protein existence level 1. Binding protein with a strong affinity to the bleomycin family of antibiotics. From Streptoalloteichus hindustanus.
   1198..1241    -  promoter       EM7 promoter (fragment): synthetic bacterial promoter&nbsp
   1628..1727    -  promoter       CMV promoter (fragment): human cytomegalovirus (CMV) immediate early promoter
   1729..2032    -  enhancer       CMV enhancer: human cytomegalovirus immediate early enhancer
   2112..2700    -  rep_origin     ori: high-copy-number ColE1/pMB1/pBR322/pUC origin of replication
   2808..2856    +  polyA_signal   poly(A) signal: synthetic polyadenylation signal
   2867..2958    +  misc_feature   pause site: RNA polymerase II transcriptional pause signal from the human α2 globin gene
   2995..3206    +  promoter       EF-1α core promoter: core promoter for human elongation factor EF-1α
   3219..3487    +  LTR            5' LTR (truncated): truncated 5' long terminal repeat (LTR) from human T-cell leukemia virus (HTLV) type 1
   3537..3596    +  sig_peptide    IL-2 signal sequence: human interleukin-2 signal sequence
   3597..3623    +  CDS            3xHA (fragment): three tandem HA epitope tags
   3627..4727    +  CDS            malE (fragment): MALE_ECO57 - Experimental evidence at protein level: Swiss-Prot protein existence level 1. Part of the ABC transporter complex MalEFGK involved in maltose/maltodextrin import. Binds maltose and higher maltodextrins. From Escherichia coli O157:H7.
   4749..5891    +  CDS            ADGRG6 (fragment): AGRG6_HUMAN - Also known as DREG, GPR126, VIGR. Experimental evidence at protein level: Swiss-Prot protein existence level 1. G-protein coupled receptor which is activated by type IV collagen, a major constituent of the basement membrane (By similarity). Couples to G(i)-proteins as well as G(s)-proteins (PubMed:24227709). Essential for normal differentiation of promyelinating Schwann cells and for normal myelination of axons (PubMed:24227709). Regulates neural, cardiac and ear development via G-protein- and/or N-terminus- dependent signaling (By similarity). May act as a receptor for PRNP whic
   5877..104     +  CDS            IGHG4 (fragment) (across the origin): IGHG4_HUMAN - Experimental evidence at protein level: Swiss-Prot protein existence level 1. Constant region of immunoglobulin heavy chains. Immunoglobulins, also known as antibodies, are membrane-bound or secreted glycoproteins produced by B lymphocytes. In the recognition phase of humoral immunity, the membrane-bound immunoglobulins serve as receptors which, upon binding of a specific antigen, trigger the clonal expansion and differentiation of B lymphocytes into immunoglobulins- secreting plasma cells. Secreted immunoglobulins mediate the effector phase of humoral immunity, which results in
