[The description below was written by a language model from this plasmid's Addgene catalogue record and pLannotate feature annotations shown in this document.]
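Description:
HA-MBP-TEVpCS-ADGRG6 CTF-FLAG is a mammalian expression plasmid built on the pFuse-hIgG1-Fc2 backbone. It encodes the C-terminal fragment of the human adhesion GPCR ADGRG6 (GPR126), with residues 1–840 deleted so that essentially the transmembrane portion of the receptor remains. It replicates in E. coli at high copy from a ColE1/pUC-type origin. Selection is by Zeocin through the Streptoalloteichus hindustanus ble gene, which sits behind both a bacterial EM7 promoter and a CMV enhancer/promoter and is followed by a β-globin polyadenylation signal. This arrangement should in principle allow the same marker to work in bacteria and in mammalian cells.

The expression cassette is driven by the composite EF-1α core promoter/HTLV-1 truncated 5′ LTR element typical of pFuse vectors. An upstream synthetic poly(A) signal and transcriptional pause site limit read-through into the cassette. The open reading frame begins with the IL-2 signal sequence for entry into the secretory pathway, followed by an HA epitope, maltose-binding protein (malE) and then the ADGRG6 fragment. The construct name indicates a TEV protease cleavage site between MBP and the receptor, and the record lists a C-terminal FLAG tag, but neither element is annotated in the feature table. Such a design would allow the MBP cap to be removed by protease to expose the receptor's native N-terminus, consistent with the associated study of tethered agonist signaling, although the record does not describe this mechanism.

The annotation also detects an immunoglobulin heavy-chain constant region fragment downstream of the receptor, followed by an SV40 poly(A) signal. This is probably residual backbone Fc sequence, and the record does not say whether it is translated.
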