Addgene plasmid #217704: HA-MBP-TEVpCS-ADGRG6 CTF-FLAG
Purpose: Mammalian expression of Adhesion G Protein-Coupled Receptor transmembrane domains
Depositing lab: Stephen Blacklow. Publication: Heterogeneity of tethered agonist signaling in adhesion G protein-coupled receptors. Dates AN, Jones DTD, Smith JS, Skiba MA, Rich MF, Burruss MM, Kruse AC, Blacklow SC. Cell Chem Biol. 2024 Aug 15;31(8):1542-1553.e4. doi: 10.1016/j.chembiol.2024.03.004. Epub 2024 Apr 11. PubMed 38608683.
Backbone
  Vector backbone: pFuse-hIgG1-Fc2
  Backbone manufacturer: Invitrogen
  Vector type: Mammalian Expression
Growth in bacteria
  Bacterial resistance: Bleocin (Zeocin), 50 μg/mL
  Growth temperature: 37°C
  Growth strain: DH5alpha
  Copy number: High Copy
Gene/Insert
  Gene/Insert name: ADGR6 (alt name: GPR126)
  Species: H. sapiens (human)
  Mutation: Deletion of residues 1-840
  Entrez Gene: ADGRG6 (a.k.a. APG1, DREG, GPR126, LCCS9, PR126, PS1TP2, VIGR)
  Tag / fusion protein: HA (N terminal on insert); FLAG (C terminal on insert)
  Cloning method: Gibson Cloning
Terms and licenses: Academic/Nonprofit Terms; Industry Terms: Not Available to Industry
Depositor comments: Please visit https://www.biorxiv.org/content/10.1101/2022.07.14.500097v2 for bioRxiv preprint.
How to cite: HA-MBP-TEVpCS-ADGRG6 CTF-FLAG was a gift from Stephen Blacklow (Addgene plasmid # 217704 ; http://n2t.net/addgene:217704 ; RRID:Addgene_217704)
