>Addgene plasmid #217704 | HA-MBP-TEVpCS-ADGRG6 CTF-FLAG | depositor partial sequence | sequence record 424452 | MBP-CTF Insert
ATGTACAGGATGCAACTCCTGTCTTGCATTGCACTAAGTCTTGCACTTGTCACGAATTCGTACCCATACG
ATGTTCCAGATTACGCTGGATCCAAAATTGAAGAAGGCAAACTGGTGATTTGGATTAACGGCGATAAAGG
CTATAACGGCCTGGCGGAAGTGGGCAAAAAATTTGAAAAAGATACCGGCATTAAAGTGACCGTGGAACAT
CCGGATAAACTGGAAGAAAAATTTCCGCAGGTGGCGGCGACCGGCGATGGCCCGGATATTATTTTTTGGG
CGCATGATCGCTTTGGCGGCTATGCGCAGAGCGGCCTGCTGGCGGAAATTACCCCGGATAAAGCGTTTCA
GGATAAACTGTATCCGTTTACCTGGGATGCGGTGCGCTATAACGGCAAACTGATTGCGTATCCGATTGCG
GTGGAAGCGCTGAGCCTGATTTATAACAAAGATCTGCTGCCGAACCCGCCGAAAACCTGGGAAGAAATTC
CGGCGCTGGATAAAGAACTGAAAGCGAAAGGCAAAAGCGCGCTGATGTTTAACCTGCAGGAACCGTATTT
TACCTGGCCGCTGATTGCGGCGGATGGCGGCTATGCGTTTAAATATGAAAACGGCAAATATGATATTAAA
GATGTGGGCGTGGATAACGCGGGCGCGAAAGCGGGCCTGACCTTTCTGGTGGATCTGATTAAAAACAAAC
ATATGAACGCGGATACCGATTATAGCATTGCGGAAGCGGCGTTTAACAAAGGCGAAACCGCGATGACCAT
TAACGGCCCGTGGGCGTGGAGCAACATTGATACCAGCAAAGTGAACTATGGCGTGACCGTGCTGCCGACC
TTTAAAGGCCAGCCGAGCAAACCGTTTGTGGGCGTGCTGAGCGCGGGCATTAACGCGGCGAGCCCGAACA
AAGAACTGGCGAAAGAATTTCTGGAAAACTATCTGCTGACCGATGAAGGCCTGGAAGCGGTGAACAAAGA
TAAACCGCTGGGCGCGGTGGCGCTGAAAAGCTATGAAGAAGAACTGGCGAAAGATCCGCGCATTGCGGCG
ACCATGGAAAACGCGCAGAAAGGCGAAATTATGCCGAACATTCCGCAGATGAGCGCGTTTTGGTATGCGG
TGCGCACCGCGGTGATTAACGCGGCGAGCGGCCGCCAGACCGTGGATGAAGCGCTGAAAGATGCGCAGAC
CAACGAGAACCTTTACTTCCAAACACACTTTGGAGTTCTGATGGACCTTCCAAGAAGTGCCTCACAGTTA
GATGCAAGAAACACTAAAGTCCTCACTTTCATCAGCTATATTGGGTGTGGAATATCTGCTATTTTTTCAG
CAGCAACTCTCCTGACATATGTTGCTTTTGAGAAATTGCGAAGGGATTATCCCTCCAAAATCTTGATGAA
CCTGAGCACAGCCCTGCTGTTCCTGAATCTCCTCTTCCTCCTAGATGGCTGGATCACCTCCTTCAATGTG
GATGGACTTTGCATTGCTGTTGCAGTCCTGTTGCATTTCTTCCTTCTGGCAACCTTTACCTGGATGGGGC
TAGAAGCAATTCACATGTACATTGCTCTAGTTAAAGTATTTAACACTTACATTCGCCGATACATTCTAAA
ATTCTGCATCATTGGCTGGGGTTTGCCTGCCTTAGTGGTGTCAGTTGTTCTAGCGAGCAGAAACAACAAT
GAAGTCTATGGAAAAGAAAGTTATGGGAAAGAAAAAGGTGATGAATTCTGTTGGATTCAAGATCCAGTCA
TATTTTATGTGACCTGTGCTGGGTATTTTGGAGTCATGTTTTTTCTGAACATTGCCATGTTCATTGTGGT
AATGGTGCAGATCTGTGGGAGGAATGGCAAGAGAAGCAACCGGACCCTGAGAGAAGAAGTGTTAAGGAAC
CTGCGCAGTGTGGTTAGCTTGACCTTTCTGTTGGGCATGACATGGGGTTTTGCATTCTTTGCCTGGGGAC
CCTTAAATATCCCCTTCATGTACCTCTTCTCCATCTTCAATTCATTACAAGGCTTATTTATATTCATCTT
CCACTGTGCTATGAAGGAGAATGTTCAGAAACAGTGGCGGCAGCATCTCTGCTGTGGTAGATTTCGGTTA
GCAGATAACTCAGATTGGAGTAAGACAGCTACCAATATCATCAAGAAAAGTTCTGATAATCTAGGAAAAT
CTTTGTCTTCAAGCTCCATTGGTTCCAACTCAACCTATCTTACATCCAAATCTAAATCCAGCTCTACCAC
CTATTTCAAAAGGAATAGCCACACAGATAATGTCTCCTATGAGCATTCCTTCAACAAAAGTGGATCACTC
AGACAGTGCTTCCATGGACAAGTCCTTGTCAAAACTGGCCCATGCGGTTCTGACTACAAAGACGATGACG
ACAAGTGAAGATCTGACAAAACTCACACA
